>Addgene plasmid #199680 | pET28a LZ LED Y551A-FLAG | addgene full sequence | sequence record 393247 | Addgene NGS Result
ATCCGGATATAGTTCCTCCTTTCAGCAAAAAACCCCTCAAGACCCGTTTAGAGGCCCCAAGGGGTTATGC
TAGTTATTGCTCAGCGGTGGCAGCAGCCAACTCAGCTTCCTTTCGGGCTTTGTTAGCAGCCGGATCTCAG
TGGTGGTGGTGGTGGTGCTCGAGTGCGGCCGCTTACTTGTCATCATCATCCTTATAATCCTGTGCAAGTT
CTTTTTTTAAAGCCTGCAACTCCCATTTTAACTGTGCCAACTCTTTTTTATTCGCTTGCAGTTCCTTTTT
CAGGGCGCCGGACCCACTTCCGCCGTGGCGGGTTAACTGTTGGTCCCCACTCTGCAGATACTGCTCTTCC
TCTTGTGCAAGGATACAGGACTGCGAATTACAACGTGAAACGCAGTGATTATTCTTTTCGAATGAAGGGA
TCACCGGCTCGGACGTTGACGTATTCGCAATGGGCTCGATTGAGGGGCAATGCAGCTCTCCGTTTCCCAT
AGAGCAACTGCAACAGCTAGTTTCTGGGATCGACGAAGTGAATAATTCGGGTTCGTTGACCGGCGCTGGA
CTCTCTTCGAATGCCGTGTTCCCCGGTTCTACAACTTTGTGGCTTTGAGATTGGTCGAAACCTTCAGCGG
ACCCCGCCTGTGCAGTTTGATTCATACCGGAACCACCCTGAGCTAATTTCTTCTCCAGAGCTTGATTCTT
CCATTCCAGTTGGGCTAATTTTTTCTCAAGAGCTTGCAACTTTTTCTCCAATTGTTCCGAGGCCATGGAT
CCGGGCCCCTGGAACAGAACTTCCAGGCTGTGGTGATGATGATGATGGCTGCTGCCCATGGTATATCTCC
TTCTTAAAGTTAAACAAAATTATTTCTAGAGGGGAATTGTTATCCGCTCACAATTCCCCTATAGTGAGTC
GTATTAATTTCGCGGGATCGAGATCTCGATCCTCTACGCCGGACGCATCGTGGCCGGCATCACCGGCGCC
ACAGGTGCGGTTGCTGGCGCCTATATCGCCGACATCACCGATGGGGAAGATCGGGCTCGCCACTTCGGGC
TCATGAGCGCTTGTTTCGGCGTGGGTATGGTGGCAGGCCCCGTGGCCGGGGGACTGTTGGGCGCCATCTC
CTTGCATGCACCATTCCTTGCGGCGGCGGTGCTCAACGGCCTCAACCTACTACTGGGCTGCTTCCTAATG
CAGGAGTCGCATAAGGGAGAGCGTCGAGATCCCGGACACCATCGAATGGCGCAAAACCTTTCGCGGTATG
GCATGATAGCGCCCGGAAGAGAGTCAATTCAGGGTGGTGAATGTGAAACCAGTAACGTTATACGATGTCG
CAGAGTATGCCGGTGTCTCTTATCAGACCGTTTCCCGCGTGGTGAACCAGGCCAGCCACGTTTCTGCGAA
AACGCGGGAAAAAGTGGAAGCGGCGATGGCGGAGCTGAATTACATTCCCAACCGCGTGGCACAACAACTG
GCGGGCAAACAGTCGTTGCTGATTGGCGTTGCCACCTCCAGTCTGGCCCTGCACGCGCCGTCGCAAATTG
TCGCGGCGATTAAATCTCGCGCCGATCAACTGGGTGCCAGCGTGGTGGTGTCGATGGTAGAACGAAGCGG
CGTCGAAGCCTGTAAAGCGGCGGTGCACAATCTTCTCGCGCAACGCGTCAGTGGGCTGATCATTAACTAT
CCGCTGGATGACCAGGATGCCATTGCTGTGGAAGCTGCCTGCACTAATGTTCCGGCGTTATTTCTTGATG
TCTCTGACCAGACACCCATCAACAGTATTATTTTCTCCCATGAAGACGGTACGCGACTGGGCGTGGAGCA
TCTGGTCGCATTGGGTCACCAGCAAATCGCGCTGTTAGCGGGCCCATTAAGTTCTGTCTCGGCGCGTCTG
CGTCTGGCTGGCTGGCATAAATATCTCACTCGCAATCAAATTCAGCCGATAGCGGAACGGGAAGGCGACT
GGAGTGCCATGTCCGGTTTTCAACAAACCATGCAAATGCTGAATGAGGGCATCGTTCCCACTGCGATGCT
GGTTGCCAACGATCAGATGGCGCTGGGCGCAATGCGCGCCATTACCGAGTCCGGGCTGCGCGTTGGTGCG
GATATCTCGGTAGTGGGATACGACGATACCGAAGACAGCTCATGTTATATCCCGCCGTTAACCACCATCA
AACAGGATTTTCGCCTGCTGGGGCAAACCAGCGTGGACCGCTTGCTGCAACTCTCTCAGGGCCAGGCGGT
GAAGGGCAATCAGCTGTTGCCCGTCTCACTGGTGAAAAGAAAAACCACCCTGGCGCCCAATACGCAAACC
GCCTCTCCCCGCGCGTTGGCCGATTCATTAATGCAGCTGGCACGACAGGTTTCCCGACTGGAAAGCGGGC
AGTGAGCGCAACGCAATTAATGTAAGTTAGCTCACTCATTAGGCACCGGGATCTCGACCGATGCCCTTGA
GAGCCTTCAACCCAGTCAGCTCCTTCCGGTGGGCGCGGGGCATGACTATCGTCGCCGCACTTATGACTGT
CTTCTTTATCATGCAACTCGTAGGACAGGTGCCGGCAGCGCTCTGGGTCATTTTCGGCGAGGACCGCTTT
CGCTGGAGCGCGACGATGATCGGCCTGTCGCTTGCGGTATTCGGAATCTTGCACGCCCTCGCTCAAGCCT
TCGTCACTGGTCCCGCCACCAAACGTTTCGGCGAGAAGCAGGCCATTATCGCCGGCATGGCGGCCCCACG
GGTGCGCATGATCGTGCTCCTGTCGTTGAGGACCCGGCTAGGCTGGCGGGGTTGCCTTACTGGTTAGCAG
AATGAATCACCGATACGCGAGCGAACGTGAAGCGACTGCTGCTGCAAAACGTCTGCGACCTGAGCAACAA
CATGAATGGTCTTCGGTTTCCGTGTTTCGTAAAGTCTGGAAACGCGGAAGTCAGCGCCCTGCACCATTAT
GTTCCGGATCTGCATCGCAGGATGCTGCTGGCTACCCTGTGGAACACCTACATCTGTATTAACGAAGCGC
TGGCATTGACCCTGAGTGATTTTTCTCTGGTCCCGCCGCATCCATACCGCCAGTTGTTTACCCTCACAAC
GTTCCAGTAACCGGGCATGTTCATCATCAGTAACCCGTATCGTGAGCATCCTCTCTCGTTTCATCGGTAT
CATTACCCCCATGAACAGAAATCCCCCTTACACGGAGGCATCAGTGACCAAACAGGAAAAAACCGCCCTT
AACATGGCCCGCTTTATCAGAAGCCAGACATTAACGCTTCTGGAGAAACTCAACGAGCTGGACGCGGATG
AACAGGCAGACATCTGTGAATCGCTTCACGACCACGCTGATGAGCTTTACCGCAGCTGCCTCGCGCGTTT
CGGTGATGACGGTGAAAACCTCTGACACATGCAGCTCCCGGAGACGGTCACAGCTTGTCTGTAAGCGGAT
GCCGGGAGCAGACAAGCCCGTCAGGGCGCGTCAGCGGGTGTTGGCGGGTGTCGGGGCGCAGCCATGACCC
AGTCACGTAGCGATAGCGGAGTGTATACTGGCTTAACTATGCGGCATCAGAGCAGATTGTACTGAGAGTG
CACCATTGCGGTGTGAAATACCGCACAGATGCGTAAGGAGAAAATACCGCATCAGGCGCTCTTCCGCTTC
CTCGCTCACTGACTCGCTGCGCTCGGTCGTTCGGCTGCGGCGAGCGGTATCAGCTCACTCAAAGGCGGTA
ATACGGTTATCCACAGAATCAGGGGATAACGCAGGAAAGAACATGTGAGCAAAAGGCCAGCAAAAGGCCA
GGAACCGTAAAAAGGCCGCGTTGCTGGCGTTTTTCCATAGGCTCCGCCCCCCTGACGAGCATCACAAAAA
TCGACGCTCAAGTCAGAGGTGGCGAAACCCGACAGGACTATAAAGATACCAGGCGTTTCCCCCTGGAAGC
TCCCTCGTGCGCTCTCCTGTTCCGACCCTGCCGCTTACCGGATACCTGTCCGCCTTTCTCCCTTCGGGAA
GCGTGGCGCTTTCTCATAGCTCACGCTGTAGGTATCTCAGTTCGGTGTAGGTCGTTCGCTCCAAGCTGGG
CTGTGTGCACGAACCCCCCGTTCAGCCCGACCGCTGCGCCTTATCCGGTAACTATCGTCTTGAGTCCAAC
CCGGTAAGACACGACTTATCGCCACTGGCAGCAGCCACTGGTAACAGGATTAGCAGAGCGAGGTATGTAG
GCGGTGCTACAGAGTTCTTGAAGTGGTGGCCTAACTACGGCTACACTAGAAGGACAGTATTTGGTATCTG
CGCTCTGCTGAAGCCAGTTACCTTCGGAAAAAGAGTTGGTAGCTCTTGATCCGGCAAACAAACCACCGCT
GGTAGCGGTGGTTTTTTTGTTTGCAAGCAGCAGATTACGCGCAGAAAAAAAGGATCTCAAGAAGATCCTT
TGATCTTTTCTACGGGGTCTGACGCTCAGTGGAACGAAAACTCACGTTAAGGGATTTTGGTCATGAACAA
TAAAACTGTCTGCTTACATAAACAGTAATACAAGGGGTGTTATGAGCCATATTCAACGGGAAACGTCTTG
CTCTAGGCCGCGATTAAATTCCAACATGGATGCTGATTTATATGGGTATAAATGGGCTCGCGATAATGTC
GGGCAATCAGGTGCGACAATCTATCGATTGTATGGGAAGCCCGATGCGCCAGAGTTGTTTCTGAAACATG
GCAAAGGTAGCGTTGCCAATGATGTTACAGATGAGATGGTCAGACTAAACTGGCTGACGGAATTTATGCC
TCTTCCGACCATCAAGCATTTTATCCGTACTCCTGATGATGCATGGTTACTCACCACTGCGATCCCCGGG
AAAACAGCATTCCAGGTATTAGAAGAATATCCTGATTCAGGTGAAAATATTGTTGATGCGCTGGCAGTGT
TCCTGCGCCGGTTGCATTCGATTCCTGTTTGTAATTGTCCTTTTAACAGCGATCGCGTATTTCGTCTCGC
TCAGGCGCAATCACGAATGAATAACGGTTTGGTTGATGCGAGTGATTTTGATGACGAGCGTAATGGCTGG
CCTGTTGAACAAGTCTGGAAAGAAATGCATAAACTTTTGCCATTCTCACCGGATTCAGTCGTCACTCATG
GTGATTTCTCACTTGATAACCTTATTTTTGACGAGGGGAAATTAATAGGTTGTATTGATGTTGGACGAGT
CGGAATCGCAGACCGATACCAGGATCTTGCCATCCTATGGAACTGCCTCGGTGAGTTTTCTCCTTCATTA
CAGAAACGGCTTTTTCAAAAATATGGTATTGATAATCCTGATATGAATAAATTGCAGTTTCATTTGATGC
TCGATGAGTTTTTCTAAGAATTAATTCATGAGCGGATACATATTTGAATGTATTTAGAAAAATAAACAAA
TAGGGGTTCCGCGCACATTTCCCCGAAAAGTGCCACCTAAATTGTAAGCGTTAATATTTTGTTAAAATTC
GCGTTAAATTTTTGTTAAATCAGCTCATTTTTTAACCAATAGGCCGAAATCGGCAAAATCCCTTATAAAT
CAAAAGAATAGACCGAGATAGGGT
[37 nt withheld, positions 5555-5591]
AAAGAACGTGGACTCCAACGTCAAAGG
[49 nt withheld, positions 5619-5667]
T
[91 nt withheld, positions 5669-5759]
G
[124 nt withheld, positions 5761-5884]
CCCATTCGCCA
Features (pLannotate 1.2.2; 20 found; start..end, strand, type, name):
     26..73      -  terminator     T7 terminator: transcription terminator for bacteriophage T7 RNA polymerase
     81..130     -  CDS            SET1 (fragment): solubility-enhancement tag derived from T7 phage gene 10B
    140..157     -  CDS            9xHis (fragment): 9xHis affinity tag
    180..201     -  CDS            2xFLAG (fragment): two tandem FLAG® epitope tags
    305..655     -  CDS            GPR155 (fragment): GP155_HUMAN - Also known as PGR22. Experimental evidence at transcript level: Swiss-Prot protein existence level 2. From Homo sapiens (Human).
    836..858     -  RBS            RBS: efficient ribosome binding site from bacteriophage T7 gene 10 (Olins and Rangwala, 1989)
    873..897     -  protein_bind   lac operator: The lac repressor binds to the lac operator to inhibit transcription in E. coli. This inhibition can be relieved by adding lactose or isopropyl-β-D-thiogalactopyranoside (IPTG). lac repressor encoded by lacI
    898..916     -  promoter       T7 promoter: promoter for bacteriophage T7 RNA polymerase
    938..1217    +  CDS            TcR (fragment): tetracycline efflux protein; tet; confers resistance to tetracycline
   1225..1302    +  promoter       lacI promoter: lacI
   1303..2385    +  CDS            lacI: lac repressor; lacI; The lac repressor binds to the lac operator to inhibit transcription in E. coli. This inhibition can be relieved by adding lactose or isopropyl-β-D-thiogalactopyranoside (IPTG).
   2398..2419    +  protein_bind   CAP binding site: CAP binding activates transcription in the presence of cAMP. E. coli catabolite activator protein
   2434..2725    +  CDS            TcR (fragment): tetracycline efflux protein; tet; confers resistance to tetracycline
   2797..3177    -  CDS            YPB1_ECOLX: Protein predicted: Swiss-Prot protein existence level 4. From Escherichia coli.
   3194..3385    +  CDS            rop: Rop protein, which maintains plasmids at low copy number; rop
   3487..3626    +  misc_feature   bom: basis of mobility region from pBR322
   3812..4400    -  rep_origin     ori: high-copy-number ColE1/pMB1/pBR322/pUC origin of replication
   4522..5337    +  CDS            KanR: aminoglycoside phosphotransferase; aph(3')-Ia; confers resistance to kanamycin in bacteria or G418 (Geneticin®) in eukaryotes
   5346..5403    -  promoter       AmpR promoter (fragment): bla
   5456..5884    -  rep_origin     f1 ori (sequence partly withheld): f1 bacteriophage origin of replication; arrow indicates direction of (+) strand synthesis
