[The description below was written by a language model from this plasmid's Addgene catalogue record and pLannotate feature annotations shown in this document.]
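Description:
pET28a LZ LED Y551A-FLAG is a bacterial expression plasmid built on the pET28a backbone for producing a fragment of human LYCHOS (GPR155) in E. coli. The insert, cloned between BamHI and NotI sites that both remain intact, encodes a leucine zipper (LZ) fused to the LYCHOS "LED" region carrying a tyrosine-to-alanine substitution at residue 551. The record does not spell out the LED abbreviation or state the functional consequence of the mutation. The associated study concerns LYCHOS signalling cholesterol sufficiency to mTORC1. According to the catalogue fields, the protein carries a backbone-encoded N-terminal 6xHis tag and a C-terminal FLAG tag. The automated annotation detects a GPR155 fragment followed by a FLAG-type epitope. It also detects a short His-tag match downstream of the insert, which corresponds to the optional C-terminal His sequence of the pET backbone. Whether this is translated is not stated. The leucine zipper itself is not annotated in the feature table.

Expression is driven by the T7 promoter with an adjacent lac operator, the T7 gene 10 ribosome binding site and the T7 terminator. The plasmid-borne lacI gene supplies repressor, so transcription depends on a host providing T7 RNA polymerase and is relieved by IPTG. The plasmid replicates from a ColE1/pBR322-type origin accompanied by rop and bom elements, and it is listed as high copy. It also carries an f1 origin. Selection is by kanamycin resistance (KanR, an aminoglycoside phosphotransferase). The short tetracycline-resistance and AmpR promoter matches are fragments rather than functional markers. The construct suits production of the tagged mutant domain, with the His and FLAG tags available for affinity purification and detection.
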