Addgene plasmid #199680: pET28a LZ LED Y551A-FLAG
Purpose: Bacterial expression of Leucine Zipper (LZ) LYCHOS LED Y551A-Flag
Depositing lab: Roberto Zoncu. Depositing organization: University of California, Berkeley. Publication: Lysosomal GPCR-like protein LYCHOS signals cholesterol sufficiency to mTORC1. Shin HR, Citron YR, Wang L, Tribouillard L, Goul CS, Stipp R, Sugasawa Y, Jain A, Samson N, Lim CY, Davis OB, Castaneda-Carpio D, Qian M, Nomura DK, Perera RM, Park E, Covey DF, Laplante M, Evers AS, Zoncu R. Science. 2022 Sep 16;377(6612):1290-1298. doi: 10.1126/science.abg6621. Epub 2022 Aug 25. PubMed 36007018.
Backbone
  Vector backbone: pET28a
  Vector type: Bacterial Expression
Growth in bacteria
  Bacterial resistance: Kanamycin, 50 μg/mL
  Growth temperature: 37°C
  Growth strain: DH5alpha
  Copy number: High Copy
Gene/Insert
  Gene/Insert name: Leucine zipper LYCHOS LED Y551A (alt name: GPR155)
  Species: H. sapiens (human)
  Mutation: Y551 of LYCHOS mutated to A
  Entrez Gene: GPR155 (a.k.a. DEP.7, DEPDC3, PGR22)
  Promoter: T7 promoter
  Tag / fusion protein: 6xHis (N terminal on backbone); Flag (C terminal on insert)
  Cloning method: Restriction Enzyme; 5′ cloning site BamHI (not destroyed); 3′ cloning site NotI (not destroyed)
  Sequencing primers: 5′ taatacgactcactataggg
Terms and licenses: Academic/Nonprofit Terms; Industry Terms: Not Available to Industry
How to cite: pET28a LZ LED Y551A-FLAG was a gift from Roberto Zoncu (Addgene plasmid # 199680 ; http://n2t.net/addgene:199680 ; RRID:Addgene_199680)
